Addgene plasmid #181819: pBEL2309
Purpose: Expression plasmid for LetB ΔRing 5 (without TM region)
Depositing lab: Gira Bhabha & Damian Ekiert. Depositing organization: NYU Grossman School of Medicine. Publication: Role of Ring6 in the Function of the E. coli MCE Protein LetB. Vieni C, Coudray N, Isom GL, Bhabha G, Ekiert DC. J Mol Biol. 2022 Jan 22;434(7):167463. doi: 10.1016/j.jmb.2022.167463. PubMed 35077766.
Backbone
  Vector backbone: pET21a
  Backbone manufacturer: Novagen
  Backbone size w/o insert (bp): 5523
  Vector type: Bacterial Expression
Growth in bacteria
  Bacterial resistance: Ampicillin, 100 μg/mL
  Growth temperature: 37°C
  Growth strain: DH5alpha
  Copy number: High Copy
Gene/Insert
  Gene/Insert name: LetB (a.k.a. b1834, yebT, ECK1833)
  Species: E. coli
  Mutation: LetB(43-877; delta516-633)-6xHis
  Promoter: T7
  Cloning method: Gibson Cloning
  Sequencing primers: 5′ T7; 3′ T7 Terminal
Terms and licenses: Academic/Nonprofit Terms; Industry Terms: Not Available to Industry
How to cite: pBEL2309 was a gift from Gira Bhabha & Damian Ekiert (Addgene plasmid # 181819 ; http://n2t.net/addgene:181819 ; RRID:Addgene_181819)
