[The description below was written by a language model from this plasmid's Addgene catalogue record and pLannotate feature annotations shown in this document.]
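Description:
pBEL2309 is a bacterial expression plasmid built on the Novagen pET21a backbone for producing a soluble, truncated form of the E. coli MCE protein LetB (also known as YebT). It is maintained in E. coli under ampicillin selection through the β-lactamase gene (AmpR) and its own promoter, and replicates from a ColE1/pMB1-type origin. The annotated backbone also carries the rop gene and the bom mobility region from pBR322, an f1 phage origin, and lacI with its promoter. The catalogue lists the plasmid as high copy, although rop normally moderates copy number. The automated annotation additionally flags a short RSF origin fragment, tetracycline-resistance gene fragments, a loxP site and a pBluescript MCS fragment. These appear to be backbone remnants or partial matches rather than functional parts of the design, and the record assigns them no role.

The insert, assembled by Gibson cloning, encodes LetB residues 43–877 with residues 516–633 deleted, fused to a C-terminal 6xHis tag. Starting at residue 43 removes the transmembrane region, and the internal deletion removes Ring 5, one of the stacked rings that make up the protein. Expression is driven by a T7 promoter followed by a lac operator and ends at the T7 terminator. Transcription therefore requires a host supplying T7 RNA polymerase, is repressed by plasmid-encoded LacI, and is induced with IPTG. The 6xHis tag is not separately annotated in the feature table, and a short "SET1" match just upstream of the terminator is likely a vector-derived hit. The construct serves to express and purify the ΔRing 5 variant, in the context of work on how individual rings contribute to LetB function.
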