Features (pLannotate 1.2.2; 20 found; start..end, strand, type, name):
      1..88      +  rep_origin     RSF ori (fragment): Plasmids containing the RSF 1030 origin of replication can be propagated in E. coli cells that contain additional plasmids with compatible origins.
     93..232     -  misc_feature   bom: basis of mobility region from pBR322
    334..525     -  CDS            rop: Rop protein, which maintains plasmids at low copy number; rop
    542..922     +  CDS            YPB1_ECOLX: Protein predicted: Swiss-Prot protein existence level 4. From Escherichia coli.
    994..1285    -  CDS            TcR (fragment): tetracycline efflux protein; tet; confers resistance to tetracycline
   1300..1321    -  protein_bind   CAP binding site: CAP binding activates transcription in the presence of cAMP. E. coli catabolite activator protein
   1334..2416    -  CDS            lacI: lac repressor; lacI; The lac repressor binds to the lac operator to inhibit transcription in E. coli. This inhibition can be relieved by adding lactose or isopropyl-β-D-thiogalactopyranoside (IPTG).
   2417..2494    -  promoter       lacI promoter: lacI
   2502..2781    -  CDS            TcR (fragment): tetracycline efflux protein; tet; confers resistance to tetracycline
   2803..2821    +  promoter       T7 promoter: promoter for bacteriophage T7 RNA polymerase
   2822..2846    +  protein_bind   lac operator: The lac repressor binds to the lac operator to inhibit transcription in E. coli. This inhibition can be relieved by adding lactose or isopropyl-β-D-thiogalactopyranoside (IPTG). lac repressor encoded by lacI
   2903..5053    +  CDS            yebT (fragment): YEBT_ECOLI - Experimental evidence at protein level: Swiss-Prot protein existence level 1. Component of a transport pathway that contributes to membrane integrity (PubMed:27795327). May directly span the intermembrane space, facilitating the transport of substrates across the periplasm (Probable). From Escherichia coli (strain K12).
   5103..5152    +  CDS            SET1 (fragment): solubility-enhancement tag derived from T7 phage gene 10B
   5160..5207    +  terminator     T7 terminator: transcription terminator for bacteriophage T7 RNA polymerase
   5244..5672    +  rep_origin     f1 ori (sequence partly withheld): f1 bacteriophage origin of replication; arrow indicates direction of (+) strand synthesis
   5774..5807    +  protein_bind   loxP: Cre-mediated recombination occurs in the 8-bp core sequence (GCATACAT). Cre recombinase
   5837..5855    +  misc_feature   MCS (fragment): pBluescript multiple cloning site
   5886..5990    +  promoter       AmpR promoter: bla
   5991..6851    +  CDS            AmpR: β-lactamase; bla; confers resistance to ampicillin, carbenicillin, and related antibiotics
   7022..7610    +  rep_origin     ori: high-copy-number ColE1/pMB1/pBR322/pUC origin of replication
>Addgene plasmid #181819 | pBEL2309 | addgene full sequence | sequence record 356905 | Addgene NGS Result
AACCGTATTACCGCCTTTGAGTGAGCTGATACCGCTCGCCGCAGCCGAACGACCGAGCGCAGCGAGTCAG
TGAGCGAGGAAGCGGAAGAGCGCCTGATGCGGTATTTTCTCCTTACGCATCTGTGCGGTATTTCACACCG
CAATGGTGCACTCTCAGTACAATCTGCTCTGATGCCGCATAGTTAAGCCAGTATACACTCCGCTATCGCT
ACGTGACTGGGTCATGGCTGCGCCCCGACACCCGCCAACACCCGCTGACGCGCCCTGACGGGCTTGTCTG
CTCCCGGCATCCGCTTACAGACAAGCTGTGACCGTCTCCGGGAGCTGCATGTGTCAGAGGTTTTCACCGT
CATCACCGAAACGCGCGAGGCAGCTGCGGTAAAGCTCATCAGCGTGGTCGTGAAGCGATTCACAGATGTC
TGCCTGTTCATCCGCGTCCAGCTCGTTGAGTTTCTCCAGAAGCGTTAATGTCTGGCTTCTGATAAAGCGG
GCCATGTTAAGGGCGGTTTTTTCCTGTTTGGTCACTGATGCCTCCGTGTAAGGGGGATTTCTGTTCATGG
GGGTAATGATACCGATGAAACGAGAGAGGATGCTCACGATACGGGTTACTGATGATGAACATGCCCGGTT
ACTGGAACGTTGTGAGGGTAAACAACTGGCGGTATGGATGCGGCGGGACCAGAGAAAAATCACTCAGGGT
CAATGCCAGCGCTTCGTTAATACAGATGTAGGTGTTCCACAGGGTAGCCAGCAGCATCCTGCGATGCAGA
TCCGGAACATAATGGTGCAGGGCGCTGACTTCCGCGTTTCCAGACTTTACGAAACACGGAAACCGAAGAC
CATTCATGTTGTTGCTCAGGTCGCAGACGTTTTGCAGCAGCAGTCGCTTCACGTTCGCTCGCGTATCGGT
GATTCATTCTGCTAACCAGTAAGGCAACCCCGCCAGCCTAGCCGGGTCCTCAACGACAGGAGCACGATCA
TGCGCACCCGTGGGGCCGCCATGCCGGCGATAATGGCCTGCTTCTCGCCGAAACGTTTGGTGGCGGGACC
AGTGACGAAGGCTTGAGCGAGGGCGTGCAAGATTCCGAATACCGCAAGCGACAGGCCGATCATCGTCGCG
CTCCAGCGAAAGCGGTCCTCGCCGAAAATGACCCAGAGCGCTGCCGGCACCTGTCCTACGAGTTGCATGA
TAAAGAAGACAGTCATAAGTGCGGCGACGATAGTCATGCCCCGCGCCCACCGGAAGGAGCTGACTGGGTT
GAAGGCTCTCAAGGGCATCGGTCGAGATCCCGGTGCCTAATGAGTGAGCTAACTTACATTAATTGCGTTG
CGCTCACTGCCCGCTTTCCAGTCGGGAAACCTGTCGTGCCAGCTGCATTAATGAATCGGCCAACGCGCGG
GGAGAGGCGGTTTGCGTATTGGGCGCCAGGGTGGTTTTTCTTTTCACCAGTGAGACGGGCAACAGCTGAT
TGCCCTTCACCGCCTGGCCCTGAGAGAGTTGCAGCAAGCGGTCCACGCTGGTTTGCCCCAGCAGGCGAAA
ATCCTGTTTGATGGTGGTTAACGGCGGGATATAACATGAGCTGTCTTCGGTATCGTCGTATCCCACTACC
GAGATATCCGCACCAACGCGCAGCCCGGACTCGGTAATGGCGCGCATTGCGCCCAGCGCCATCTGATCGT
TGGCAACCAGCATCGCAGTGGGAACGATGCCCTCATTCAGCATTTGCATGGTTTGTTGAAAACCGGACAT
GGCACTCCAGTCGCCTTCCCGTTCCGCTATCGGCTGAATTTGATTGCGAGTGAGATATTTATGCCAGCCA
GCCAGACGCAGACGCGCCGAGACAGAACTTAATGGGCCCGCTAACAGCGCGATTTGCTGGTGACCCAATG
CGACCAGATGCTCCACGCCCAGTCGCGTACCGTCTTCATGGGAGAAAATAATACTGTTGATGGGTGTCTG
GTCAGAGACATCAAGAAATAACGCCGGAACATTAGTGCAGGCAGCTTCCACAGCAATGGCATCCTGGTCA
TCCAGCGGATAGTTAATGATCAGCCCACTGACGCGTTGCGCGAGAAGATTGTGCACCGCCGCTTTACAGG
CTTCGACGCCGCTTCGTTCTACCATCGACACCACCACGCTGGCACCCAGTTGATCGGCGCGAGATTTAAT
CGCCGCGACAATTTGCGACGGCGCGTGCAGGGCCAGACTGGAGGTGGCAACGCCAATCAGCAACGACTGT
TTGCCCGCCAGTTGTTGTGCCACGCGGTTGGGAATGTAATTCAGCTCCGCCATCGCCGCTTCCACTTTTT
CCCGCGTTTTCGCAGAAACGTGGCTGGCCTGGTTCACCACGCGGGAAACGGTCTGATAAGAGACACCGGC
ATACTCTGCGACATCGTATAACGTTACTGGTTTCACATTCACCACCCTGAATTGACTCTCTTCCGGGCGC
TATCATGCCATACCGCGAAAGGTTTTGCGCCATTCGATGGTGTCCGGGATCTCGACGCTCTCCCTTATGC
GACTCCTGCATTAGGAAGCAGCCCAGTAGTAGGTTGAGGCCGTTGAGCACCGCCGCCGCAAGGAATGGTG
CATGCAAGGAGATGGCGCCCAACAGTCCCCCGGCCACGGGGCCTGCCACCATACCCACGCCGAAACAAGC
GCTCATGAGCCCGAAGTGGCGAGCCCGATCTTCCCCATCGGTGATGTCGGCGATATAGGCGCCAGCAACC
GCACCTGTGGCGCCGGTGATGCCGGCCACGATGCGTCCGGCGTAGAGGATCGAGATCTCGATCCCGCGAA
ATTAATACGACTCACTATAGGGGAATTGTGAGCGGATAACAATTCCCCTCTAGAAATAATTTTGTTTAAC
TTTGGCCCAGGCGGCCAGGAGGGTCTCACATGCAGGACCGGGGTAATACCGTCACCATCGACTTTATGTC
GGCGGATGGTATTGTTCCAGGCCGTACGCCTGTTCGTTATCAGGGCGTTGAAGTCGGAACAGTGCAGGAT
ATCAGCCTCAGCGACGATCTTCGTAAGATTGAAGTCAAGGTCAGCATCAAGTCCGATATGAAAGATGCGC
TGCGCGAAGAGACTCAGTTCTGGCTGGTGACGCCAAAAGCATCGTTGGCAGGTGTCTCCGGGCTGGACGC
CCTCGTCGGTGGGAACTATATCGGCATGATGCCGGGTAAAGGTAAAGAGCAGGATCACTTTGTCGCACTC
GATACCCAACCGAAATATCGGCTGGACAATGGCGATCTGATGATCCACCTGCAAGCCCCCGATCTCGGTT
CGCTGAACAGCGGTTCATTGGTCTATTTCCGCAAGATCCCGGTGGGAAAAGTCTACGACTATGCCATCAA
TCCCAACAAGCAAGGCGTGGTGATTGATGTCCTGATCGAGCGGCGTTTTACCGATCTGGTGAAAAAAGGT
AGCCGTTTCTGGAACGTTTCCGGCGTTGATGCCAACGTCAGTATCAGTGGCGCGAAGGTGAAACTGGAAA
GCCTGGCGGCACTGGTTAACGGTGCGATTGCCTTCGATTCACCAGAAGAGTCGAAACCTGCCGAGGCGGA
AGATACCTTTGGTCTGTATGAAGATCTGGCCCACAGCCAGCGTGGCGTAATAATAAAACTGGAACTGCCG
AGTGGGGCCGGATTAACCGCCGACTCGACGCCGTTAATGTATCAGGGGCTGGAAGTCGGACAGCTGACTA
AACTGGATTTAAATCCTGGTGGTAAAGTCACAGGGGAAATGACCGTTGATCCCAGCGTCGTTACCCTGCT
TCGTGAAAATACCCGCATCGAATTACGCAACCCGAAATTATCCCTTAGCGATGCTAATCTCAGCGCCCTG
CTGACCGGCAAAACCTTCGAGCTGGTGCCCGGCGATGGCGAGCCACGCAAAGAGTTCGTTGTTGTGCCAG
GCGAAAAAGCACTGCTGCATGAACCTGATGTTCTGACGCTGACCCTGACCGCGCCGGAAAGTTACGGTAT
TGATGCGGGTCAGCCGCTCATTCTTCACGGCGTGCAGGTAGGCCAGGTTATCGATCGTAAACTCACCAGC
AAAGGCGTCACCTTTACCGTCGCCATCGAGCCTCAGCATCGCGAACTGGTAAAAGGCGATAGCAAATTTG
TCGTCAACAGCCGTGTCGATGTGAAGGTGGGGCTGGATGGCGTTGAGTTTCTCGGTGCCAGCGCCTCAGA
ATGGATCAATGGCGGGATACGTATTCTGCCGGGCGATAAAGGTGAGATGAAAGCCAGCTATCCACTGTAT
GCCAATTTGGAAAAAGCGCTGGAGAACAGCCTTAGCGATTTACCCACCACAGGCGGGCAGATTACGCTTC
ACGCTTTCGATGCCGGAAAACTGGCGGTCGGGATGCCAATTCGCTATCTCGGTATTGATATCGGGCAAAT
CCAGACGCTGGATCTGATTACCGCACGCAATGAAGTACAGGCAAAGGCGGTACTTTACCCGGAATATGTC
CAGACCTTTGCTCGCGGTGGTACGCGCTTCTCAGTGGTCACACCGCAAATTTCGGCAGCTGGCGTTGAGC
ATCTTGATACTATCCTCCAGCCGTATATCAACGTCGAACCAGGCCGGGGCAATCCTCGCCGCGACTTTGA
ATTACAAGAGGCCACCATTACTGATTCGCGTTACCTGGATGGCTTAAGCATTATTGTTGAAGCGCCGGAA
GCCGGTTCGTTAGGCATCGGTACGCCTGTGCTGTTCCGTGGTCTGGAAGTCGGTACGGTTACAGGAATGA
CGCTGGGGACATTGTCAGATCGCGTGATGATTGCGATGCGCATCAGTAAACGCTATCAACACCTGGTGCG
TAACAATTCCGTGTTCTGGTTGGCATCGGGTTACAGTCTGGACTTTGGTCTGACGGGCGGCGTAGTGAAA
ACCGGCACCTTTAACCAGTTTATCCGTGGCGGCATCGCCTTCGCCACGCCTCCGGGTACGCCACTGGCAC
CGAAAGCCCAGGAAGGCAAACACTTCCTGTTGCAGGAAAGTGAACCGAAAGAGTGGCGTGAATGGGGAAC
TGCGCTTCCCAAAGGCGAGACCCATCACCACCATCACCATTAAGGCCAGGCCGGCCGATCCGGCTGCTAA
CAAAGCCCGAAAGGAAGCTGAGTTGGCTGCTGCCACCGCTGAGCAATAACTAGCATAACCCCTTGGGGCC
TCTAAACGGGTCTTGAGGGGTTTTTTGCTGAAAGGAGGAACTATATCCGGATTGGCGAATGGG
[124 nt withheld, positions 5244-5367]
C
[91 nt withheld, positions 5369-5459]
A
[49 nt withheld, positions 5461-5509]
CCTTTGACGTTGGAGTCCACGTTCTTT
[37 nt withheld, positions 5537-5573]
ACCCTATCTCGGTCTATTCTTTTGATTTATAAGGGATTTTGCCGATTTCGGCCTATTGGTTAAAAAATGA
GCTGATTTAACAAAAATTTAACGCGAATTTTAACAAAATATTAACGCTTACAATTTAGGTGGCACTTTTC
GGGGAACGACGACCTGCAGCCAAGCTAGCTTGGCTGGACGTAAACTCCTCTTCAGACCTAATAACTTCGT
ATAGCATACATTATACGAAGTTATATTAAGGGTTATTGAATATGATCGGAATTGGGCTGCAGGAATTCGA
TAGCTTGGCTGCAGGTCGACCTCGAGGATGTGCGCGGAACCCCTATTTGTTTATTTTTCTAAATACATTC
AAATATGTATCCGCTCATGAGACAATAACCCTGATAAATGCTTCAATAATATTGAAAAAGGAAGAGTATG
AGTATTCAACATTTCCGTGTCGCCCTTATTCCCTTTTTTGCGGCATTTTGCCTTCCTGTTTTTGCTCACC
CAGAAACGCTGGTGAAAGTAAAAGATGCTGAAGATCAGTTGGGTGCACGAGTGGGTTACATCGAACTGGA
TCTCAACAGCGGTAAGATCCTTGAGAGTTTTCGCCCCGAAGAACGTTTTCCAATGATGAGCACTTTTAAA
GTTCTGCTATGTGGCGCGGTATTATCCCGTATTGACGCCGGGCAAGAGCAACTCGGTCGCCGCATACACT
ATTCTCAGAATGACTTGGTTGAGTACTCACCAGTCACAGAAAAGCATCTTACGGATGGCATGACAGTAAG
AGAATTATGCAGTGCTGCCATAACCATGAGTGATAACACTGCGGCCAACTTACTTCTGACAACGATCGGA
GGACCGAAGGAGCTAACCGCTTTTTTGCACAACATGGGGGATCATGTAACTCGCCTTGATCGTTGGGAAC
CGGAGCTGAATGAAGCCATACCAAACGACGAGCGTGACACCACGATGCCTGCAGCAATGGCAACAACGTT
GCGCAAACTATTAACTGGCGAACTACTTACTCTAGCTTCCCGGCAACAATTAATAGACTGGATGGAGGCG
GATAAAGTTGCAGGACCACTTCTGCGCTCGGCCCTTCCGGCTGGCTGGTTTATTGCTGATAAATCTGGAG
CCGGTGAGCGTGGCTCTCGCGGTATCATTGCAGCACTGGGGCCAGATGGTAAGCCCTCCCGTATCGTAGT
TATCTACACGACGGGGAGTCAGGCAACTATGGATGAACGAAATAGACAGATCGCTGAGATAGGTGCCTCA
CTGATTAAGCATTGGTAACTGTCAGACCAAGTTTACTCATATATACTTTAGATTGATTTAAAACTTCATT
TTTAATTTAAAAGGATCTAGGTGAAGATCCTTTTTGATAATCTCATGACCAAAATCCCTTAACGTGAGTT
TTCGTTCCACTGAGCGTCAGACCCCGTAGAAAAGATCAAAGGATCTTCTTGAGATCCTTTTTTTCTGCGC
GTAATCTGCTGCTTGCAAACAAAAAAACCACCGCTACCAGCGGTGGTTTGTTTGCCGGATCAAGAGCTAC
CAACTCTTTTTCCGAAGGTAACTGGCTTCAGCAGAGCGCAGATACCAAATACTGTCCTTCTAGTGTAGCC
GTAGTTAGGCCACCACTTCAAGAACTCTGTAGCACCGCCTACATACCTCGCTCTGCTAATCCTGTTACCA
GTGGCTGCTGCCAGTGGCGATAAGTCGTGTCTTACCGGGTTGGACTCAAGACGATAGTTACCGGATAAGG
CGCAGCGGTCGGGCTGAACGGGGGGTTCGTGCACACAGCCCAGCTTGGAGCGAACGACCTACACCGAACT
GAGATACCTACAGCGTGAGCTATGAGAAAGCGCCACGCTTCCCGAAGGGAGAAAGGCGGACAGGTATCCG
GTAAGCGGCAGGGTCGGAACAGGAGAGCGCACGAGGGAGCTTCCAGGGGGAAACGCCTGGTATCTTTATA
GTCCTGTCGGGTTTCGCCACCTCTGACTTGAGCGTCGATTTTTGTGATGCTCGTCAGGGGGGCGGAGCCT
ATGGAAAAACGCCAGCAACGCGGCCTTTTTACGGTTCCTGGCCTTTTGCTGGCCTTTTGCTCACATGTTC
TTTCCTGCGTTATCCCCTGATTCTGTGGAT
